Addgene plasmid #182509: C-SWAT 6FLAG
Purpose: C-SWAT compatible vector for C-terminal tagging with 6 FLAG
Depositing lab: Rob Mitra. Depositing organization: Washington University in Saint Louis. Publication: A Suite of New Strain Construction Vectors for Gene Expression Knockdown in Budding Yeast. Shively CA, Dong F, Mitra RD. ACS Synth Biol. 2023 Jan 17. doi: 10.1021/acssynbio.2c00547. PubMed 36650116.
Backbone
  Vector backbone: pMaM482
  Total vector size (bp): 9172
  Vector type: Yeast Expression
  Selectable markers: MET/CYS
Growth in bacteria
  Bacterial resistance: Ampicillin, 100 μg/mL
  Growth temperature: 37°C
  Growth strain: DH5alpha
  Copy number: Unknown
Gene/Insert
  Gene/Insert name: 6 FLAG
Terms and licenses: Academic/Nonprofit Terms; Industry Terms: Not Available to Industry
How to cite: C-SWAT 6FLAG was a gift from Rob Mitra (Addgene plasmid # 182509 ; http://n2t.net/addgene:182509 ; RRID:Addgene_182509)
