[The description below was written by a language model from this plasmid's Addgene catalogue record and pLannotate feature annotations shown in this document.]
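Description:
C-SWAT 6FLAG is a budding yeast vector built on the pMaM482 backbone and catalogued as a C-SWAT compatible donor for adding six FLAG epitopes to the C-terminus of yeast proteins. It is a shuttle plasmid of about 9.2 kb. In E. coli it is maintained through a high-copy ColE1/pUC-type origin with ampicillin resistance (AmpR under its own promoter). An f1 origin and pBluescript-derived remnants (lacZα fragment, lac promoter/operator, T7 and T3 promoters, partial polylinkers) are also present. In S. cerevisiae a CEN6/ARS element provides low-copy, centromeric replication, and a MET17 (MET15/MET25) gene with part of its own promoter serves as the marker, complementing methionine/cysteine auxotrophy, consistent with the MET/CYS marker listed in the record.

The tagging payload lies just downstream of the T7 promoter and polylinker fragment. There the annotation tool picks up several short FLAG and 3xFLAG matches in a row, as expected for a tandem 6xFLAG array. The feature table also shows a second cassette that the catalogue entry does not mention. An ADH1 promoter is followed by a fragment of Arabidopsis ARF19, a partial 3xHA tag, a partial SV40 nuclear localization signal and the full coding sequence of rice OsTIR1. OsTIR1 is the F-box protein that recruits auxin-inducible degron-tagged proteins to a ubiquitin ligase for degradation. These adjacent annotations may form one ADH1-driven fusion, but the record does not confirm this or explain the cassette's role. The associated publication describes a suite of strain construction vectors for gene expression knockdown, so the cassette fits an auxin-degron context, while the stated purpose of this plasmid is simply C-terminal 6xFLAG tagging in C-SWAT strains, for example for detection or immunoprecipitation.
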