Features (pLannotate 1.2.2; 29 found; start..end, strand, type, name):
    137..184     +  misc_feature   bom (fragment): basis of mobility region from pBR322
    190..206     +  promoter       URA3 promoter (fragment): S. cerevisiae URA3
    207..439     +  promoter       MET17 promoter (fragment): S. cerevisiae MET17; expression is repressed by methionine; MET15; MET25
    440..1774    +  CDS            MET17: O-acetylserine and O-acetylhomoserine sulfhydrylase, required for sulfur amino acid synthesis; S. cerevisiae MET17 MET15; MET25
   1829..1878    +  misc_feature   bom (fragment): basis of mobility region from pBR322
   1906..2334    -  rep_origin     f1 ori (sequence partly withheld): f1 bacteriophage origin of replication; arrow indicates direction of (+) strand synthesis
   2338..2493    -  CDS            lacZα (fragment): LacZα fragment of β-galactosidase; lacZ fragment
   2501..2519    +  promoter       T7 promoter: promoter for bacteriophage T7 RNA polymerase
   2528..2588    -  misc_feature   MCS (fragment): pBluescript multiple cloning site
   2706..2729    +  CDS            3xFLAG (fragment): three tandem FLAG® epitope tags, followed by an enterokinase cleavage site
   2742..2759    +  CDS            3xFLAG (fragment): three tandem FLAG® epitope tags
   2769..2785    +  CDS            FLAG (fragment): FLAG® epitope tag, followed by an enterokinase cleavage site
   2838..2861    +  CDS            3xFLAG (fragment): three tandem FLAG® epitope tags, followed by an enterokinase cleavage site
   3337..3733    +  promoter       ADH1 promoter: S. cerevisiae ADH1; promoter for alcohol dehydrogenase 1
   3809..4309    +  CDS            ARF19 (fragment): ARFS_ARATH - Also known as IAA22. Experimental evidence at protein level: Swiss-Prot protein existence level 1. Auxin response factors (ARFs) are transcriptional factors that bind specifically to the DNA sequence 5'-TGTCTC-3' found in the auxin-responsive promoter elements (AuxREs). Could act as transcriptional activator or repressor. Formation of heterodimers with Aux/IAA proteins may alter their ability to modulate early auxin response genes expression. Involved in ethylene responses. Regulates lateral root formation through direct regulation of LBD16 and/or LBD29. Functionally redundant wit
   4313..4338    +  CDS            3xHA (fragment): three tandem HA epitope tags
   4442..4461    +  CDS            SV40 NLS (fragment): nuclear localization signal of SV40 (simian virus 40) large T antigen
   4478..6199    +  CDS            OsTIR1: rice transport inhibitor response 1 protein F-box protein that mediates auxin-dependent interaction of a ubiquitin ligase with an auxin-inducible degron (Tan et al., 2007)
   6359..6381    -  misc_feature   MCS (fragment): pBluescript multiple cloning site
   6394..6412    -  promoter       T3 promoter: promoter for bacteriophage T3 RNA polymerase
   6457..6473    -  protein_bind   lac operator: The lac repressor binds to the lac operator to inhibit transcription in E. coli. This inhibition can be relieved by adding lactose or isopropyl-β-D-thiogalactopyranoside (IPTG). lac repressor encoded by lacI
   6481..6511    -  promoter       lac promoter: promoter for the E. coli lac operon
   6526..6547    -  protein_bind   CAP binding site: CAP binding activates transcription in the presence of cAMP. E. coli catabolite activator protein
   6560..6652    -  CDS            lacI (fragment): lac repressor; lacI; The lac repressor binds to the lac operator to inhibit transcription in E. coli. This inhibition can be relieved by adding lactose or isopropyl-β-D-thiogalactopyranoside (IPTG).
   6835..7423    -  rep_origin     ori: high-copy-number ColE1/pMB1/pBR322/pUC origin of replication
   7594..8454    -  CDS            AmpR: β-lactamase; bla; confers resistance to ampicillin, carbenicillin, and related antibiotics
   8455..8559    -  promoter       AmpR promoter: bla
   8596..9099    +  misc_feature   CEN/ARS: S. cerevisiae CEN6 centromere fused to an autonomously replicating sequence
   9167..35      +  CDS            rop (fragment) (across the origin): Rop protein, which maintains plasmids at low copy number; rop
>Addgene plasmid #182509 | C-SWAT 6FLAG | addgene full sequence | sequence record 391106 | Addgene NGS Result
TCGCGCGTTTCGGTGATGACGGTGAAAACCTCTGACACATGCAGCTCCCGGAGACGGTCACAGCTTGTCT
GTAAGCGGATGCCGGGAGCAGACAAGCCCGTCAGGGCGCGTCAGCGGGTGTTGGCGGGTGTCGGGGCTGG
CTTAACTATGCGGCATCAGAGCAGATTGTACTGAGAGTGCACCACGCTTTTCAATTCAATTCATCACCAT
CCTCATGAAAACTGTGTAACATAATAACCGAAGTGTCGAAAAGGTGGCACCTTGTCCAATTGAACACGCT
CGATGAAAAAAATAAGATATATATAAGGTTAAGTAAAGCGTCTGTTAGAAAGGAAGTTTTTCCTTTTTCT
TGCTCTCTTGTCTTTTCATCTACTATTTCCTTCGTGTAATACAGGGTCGTCAGATACATAGATACAATTC
TATTACCCCCATCCATACAATGCCATCTCATTTCGATACTGTTCAACTACACGCCGGCCAAGAGAACCCT
GGTGACAATGCTCACAGATCCAGAGCTGTACCAATTTACGCCACCACTTCTTATGTTTTCGAAAACTCTA
AGCATGGTTCGCAATTGTTTGGTCTAGAAGTTCCAGGTTACGTCTATTCCCGTTTCCAAAACCCAACCAG
TAATGTTTTGGAAGAAAGAATTGCTGCCTTAGAAGGTGGTGCTGCTGCTTTGGCTGTTTCCTCCGGTCAA
GCCGCTCAAACCCTTGCCATCCAAGGTTTGGCACACACTGGTGACAACATCGTTTCCACTTCTTACTTAT
ACGGTGGTACTTATAACCAGTTCAAAATCTCGTTCAAAAGATTTGGTATCGAGGCTAGATTTGTTGAAGG
TGACAATCCAGAAGAATTCGAAAAGGTCTTTGATGAAAGAACCAAGGCTGTTTATTTGGAAACCATTGGT
AATCCAAAGTACAATGTTCCGGATTTTGAAAAAATTGTTGCAATTGCTCACAAACACGGTATTCCAGTTG
TCGTTGACAACACATTTGGTGCCGGTGGTTACTTCTGTCAGCCAATTAAATACGGTGCTGATATTGTAAC
ACATTCTGCTACCAAATGGATTGGTGGTCATGGTACTACTATCGGTGGTATTATTGTTGACTCTGGTAAG
TTCCCATGGAAGGACTACCCAGAAAAGTTCCCTCAATTCTCTCAACCTGCCGAAGGATATCACGGTACTA
TCTACAATGAAGCCTACGGTAACTTGGCATACATCGTTCATGTTAGAACTGAACTATTAAGAGATTTGGG
TCCATTGATGAACCCATTTGCCTCTTTCTTGCTACTACAAGGTGTTGAAACATTATCTTTGAGAGCTGAA
AGACACGGTGAAAATGCATTGAAGTTAGCCAAATGGTTAGAACAATCCCCATACGTATCTTGGGTTTCAT
ACCCTGGTTTAGCATCTCATTCTCATCATGAAAATGCTAAGAAGTATCTATCTAACGGTTTCGGTGGTGT
CTTATCTTTCGGTGTAAAAGACTTACCAAATGCCGACAAGGAAACTGACCCATTCGAACTTTCTGGTGCT
CAAGTTGTTGACAATTTAAAGCTTGCCTCTAACTTGGCCAATGTTGGTGATGCCAAGACCTTAGTCATTG
CTCCATACTTCACTACCCACAAACAATTAAATGACAAAGAAAAGTTGGCATCTGGTGTTACCAAGGACTT
AATTCGTGTCTCTGTTGGTATCGAATTTATTGATGACATTATTGCAGACTTCCAGCAATCTTTTGAAACT
GTTTTCGCTGGCCAAAAACCATGAGTGTGCGTGATGAGTTGTAAAATTATGTATAAACCTACTTTCTCTC
ACAAGTACTGCGGTGTGAAATACCGCACAGATGCGTAAGGAGAAAATACCGCATCAGGAAATTGTAAGCG
TTAATATTTTGTTAAAATTCGCGTTAAATTTTTGTTAAATCAGCTCATTTTTTAACCAATAGGCCGAAAT
CGGCAAAATCCCTTATAAATCAAAAGAATAGACCGAGATAGGGT
[37 nt withheld, positions 2005-2041]
AAAGAACGTGGACTCCAACGTCAAAGG
[49 nt withheld, positions 2069-2117]
T
[91 nt withheld, positions 2119-2209]
G
[124 nt withheld, positions 2211-2334]
CCATTCGCCATTCAGGCTGCGCAACTGTTGGGAAGGGCGATCGGTGCGGGCCTCTTCGCTATTACGCCAG
CTGGCGAAAGGGGGATGTGCTGCAAGGCGATTAAGTTGGGTAACGCCAGGGTTTTCCCAGTCACGACGTT
GTAAAACGACGGCCAGTGAGCGCGCGTAATACGACTCACTATAGGGCGAATTGGGTACCGGGCCCCCCCT
CGAGGTCGACGGTATCGATAAGCTTGATATCGAATTCCTGCAGCTATATTACCCTGTTATCCCTACGTAC
GCTGCAGGTCGACGGTGGCGGTTCTGGCGGTGGCGGATCCGGTTTGAAGCTTACCATGGCAGATTACAAA
GACGATGATGACAAGTCAAGTGACTATAAGGATGACGATGACAAGAGCAGTGATTATAAAGATGATGACG
ATAAATCATCTGACTACAAGGACGACGATGATAAAGTTCCAGATTACGCTGCTGATTACAAAGACGATGA
TGACAAGTCAAGTGACTATAAGGATGACGATGACAAGAGCTCTAGATGACTTAAGAGTTCTTCTTTGAGA
TATCGATTGAACGAGCTCGAATTCATCGATCTATATTACCCTGTTATCCCTAGCGTAACTATGCCAAATG
ACAATAAGACACCCAATAGGTCCAGCACTCCCAAGTTTACTAAAAAACCAGTAACCCCGAATGATAAAAT
TCCTGAAAGACGGGTGTACAATATGGACTTCCTCTTTTCTGGCAACCAAACCCATACATCGGGATTCCTA
TAATACCTTCGTTGGTCTCCCTAACATGTAGGTGGCGGAGGGGAGATATACAATAGAACAGATACCAGAC
AAGACATAATGGGCTAAACAAGACTACACCAATTACACTGCCTCATTGATGGTGGTACATAACGAACTAA
TACTGTAGCCCTAGACTTGATAGCCATCATCATATCGAAGTTTCACTACCCTTTTTCCATTTGCCATCTA
TTGAAGTAATAATAGGCGCATGCAACTTCTTTTCTTTTTTTTTCTTTTCTCTCTCCCCCGTTGTTGTCTC
ACCATATCCGCAATGACAAAAAAATGATGGAAGACACTAAAGGAAAAAATTAACGACAAAGACAGCACCA
ACAGATGTCGTTGTTCCAGAGCTGATGAGGGGTATCTCGAAGCACACGAAACTTTTTCCTTCCTTCATTC
ACGCACACTACTCTCTAATGAGCAACGGTATACGGCCTTCCTTCCAGTTACTTGAATTTGAAATAAAAAA
AAGTTTGCTGTCTTGCTATCAAGTATAAATAGACCTGCAATTATTAATCTTTTGTTTCCTCGTCATTGTT
CTCGTTCCCTTTCTTCCTTGTTTCTTTTTCTGCACAATATTTCAAGCTATACCAAGCATACAATCAACTA
TCTCATATACAACTAGAATGCCCAAGAAGAAACGTAAGGTGGGTTCCACCCTTACGAGCGGTCAACGTGA
CCACAGAGACGTTGAAAATGAGTTATCCAGTGCAGCTTTTAGCAGTCAAAGTTTCGGGGTTCCAGATATG
TCATTCAAACCGGGGTGCTCCAGTGACGTCGCAGTCACTGATGCGGGTATGCCTAGCCAAGGGTTATGGA
ACAACCAGACGCAAAGGATGCGTACCTTCACTAAGGTCCAGAAAAGGGGCTCTGTTGGGAGGAGTATCGA
CATCACCAGGTATCGTGATTACGATGAGCTACGTCATGATCTGGCATGTATGTTCGGCATACAGGGGCAG
TTAGAAGACCCTTATCGTATGGATTGGAAGTTAGTTTATGTGGATCACGAGAACGATATACTGTTGGTGG
GCGACGACCCGTGGGAGGAATTTGTAGGTTGTGTTAAGTCTATCAAGATTCTATCTGCTGCAGAGGTGCA
GCAAATGAGCTTGGACGGGGATCTTGGTGGAGTTCCGCCCCAAACCCAGGCGTGCAGTGCTTCAGACGAT
GCGAACGCTTGGAGAGGCTATCCCTACGACGTGCCTGATTATGCGGGTAGCGGGGCCACTAACTTCAGCT
TGTTGAAGCAGGCTGGCGATGTGGAGGAGAATCCAGGTCCGGCGGCTACCGATAAAGCGGAATTAATTCC
CGAGCCTCCAAAAAAGAAGAGAAAGGTCGAATTGGGTACCGCCACGTACTTCCCGGAGGAGGTGGTGGAG
CACATCTTCAGCTTCCTGCCGGCGCAGCGCGACCGCAACACGGTCTCGCTCGTCTGCAAGGTGTGGTACG
AGATCGAGAGGCTGAGCCGCCGCGGCGTCTTCGTGGGCAACTGCTACGCCGTGCGCGCCGGCCGCGTCGC
CGCGCGGTTCCCCAACGTGCGGGCGCTCACGGTGAAGGGGAAGCCCCACTTCGCCGACTTCAACCTCGTG
CCCCCCGACTGGGGCGGCTACGCGGGGCCGTGGATCGAGGCGGCCGCGAGGGGATGCCACGGCCTGGAGG
AGCTCAGGATGAAGCGGATGGTGGTGTCCGACGAGAGCCTCGAGCTGCTGGCTCGCTCGTTCCCGCGGTT
CAGGGCTCTTGTTCTTATCAGCTGCGAGGGGTTCAGCACTGACGGGCTAGCCGCCGTCGCGAGCCATTGC
AAGCTTCTGAGGGAGTTGGATTTGCAGGAAAATGAAGTGGAGGATCGAGGGCCTAGGTGGCTTTCCTGCT
TCCCTGATTCCTGCACATCACTTGTCTCATTGAATTTTGCCTGCATCAAAGGGGAGGTTAATGCTGGTTC
ACTGGAGAGACTTGTTAGCAGGTCCCCAAACCTGCGGAGTTTGAGGCTGAATCGATCTGTATCGGTAGAT
ACACTTGCAAAGATACTACTGCGTACCCCTAACTTGGAGGATTTGGGGACAGGGAATTTGACAGATGACT
TCCAAACTGAGTCCTACTTTAAGCTTACCAGTGCTCTGGAGAAATGCAAGATGTTGAGGAGTTTGTCTGG
ATTCTGGGATGCTTCTCCTGTTTGCCTGTCATTTATCTACCCCCTGTGTGCTCAACTGACAGGATTGAAC
TTGAGCTATGCACCCACACTTGATGCTTCTGACCTTACAAAAATGATTAGCCGCTGTGTGAAGCTCCAAC
GCCTTTGGGTACTGGATTGTATCTCGGACAAAGGCTTGCAAGTGGTGGCCTCCAGTTGCAAAGACTTGCA
AGAACTCAGGGTATTTCCATCAGATTTCTACGTAGCTGGTTATTCTGCAGTGACAGAGGAGGGACTTGTT
GCAGTATCCTTGGGCTGTCCAAAACTGAACTCACTACTGTACTTCTGTCACCAAATGACTAATGCTGCAC
TAGTTACTGTCGCCAAGAACTGTCCAAATTTCACACGATTCAGACTTTGTATTCTTGAGCCAGGGAAGCC
TGATGTTGTGACAAGCCAACCATTAGATGAAGGCTTTGGAGCTATTGTTCGTGAGTGCAAGGGATTACAA
CGTTTGTCAATATCTGGTCTTCTCACAGACAAAGTTTTCATGTATATTGGGAAATATGCAAAACAACTTG
AGATGCTTTCTATAGCATTTGCTGGTGACAGTGATAAGGGTATGATGCATGTTATGAATGGATGCAAGAA
TTTAAGGAAACTGGAGATAAGAGATAGCCCGTTTGGTGATGCTGCACTCTTGGGGAATTTTGCTAGGTAC
GAGACAATGCGATCCCTTTGGATGTCATCTTGCAATGTCACGTTAAAGGGGTGCCAAGTCCTTGCGTCAA
AGATGCCGATGCTCAATGTTGAGGTCATAAATGAGCGGGATGGTAGCAATGAAATGGAGGAAAACCATGG
AGATCTGCCTAAAGTGGAGAAATTATATGTGTACCGCACAACTGCTGGGGCGAGGGATGATGCACCAAAT
TTTGTTAAAATCCTAGTCGACTCCGGTTCTGCTGCTAGTGGTTGAACGCGTGGCGCCTGGAAAAAGATTT
TCAAGTGAATAAGGAGATAAAACCGTATTGACTTTTTATCATTCTACAAAAGACCAGTAACGAAGTGTAC
CCTGCTATATTACCCTGTTATCCCTAGCGTAACTCGGCCGCCACCGCGGTGGAGCTCCAGCTTTTGTTCC
CTTTAGTGAGGGTTAATTGCGCGCTTGGCGTAATCATGGTCATAGCTGTTTCCTGTGTGAAATTGTTATC
CGCTCACAATTCCACACAACATACGAGCCGGAAGCATAAAGTGTAAAGCCTGGGGTGCCTAATGAGTGAG
CTAACTCACATTAATTGCGTTGCGCTCACTGCCCGCTTTCCAGTCGGGAAACCTGTCGTGCCAGCTGCAT
TAATGAATCGGCCAACGCGCGGGGAGAGGCGGTTTGCGTATTGGGCGCTCTTCCGCTTCCTCGCTCACTG
ACTCGCTGCGCTCGGTCGTTCGGCTGCGGCGAGCGGTATCAGCTCACTCAAAGGCGGTAATACGGTTATC
CACAGAATCAGGGGATAACGCAGGAAAGAACATGTGAGCAAAAGGCCAGCAAAAGGCCAGGAACCGTAAA
AAGGCCGCGTTGCTGGCGTTTTTCCATAGGCTCCGCCCCCCTGACGAGCATCACAAAAATCGACGCTCAA
GTCAGAGGTGGCGAAACCCGACAGGACTATAAAGATACCAGGCGTTTCCCCCTGGAAGCTCCCTCGTGCG
CTCTCCTGTTCCGACCCTGCCGCTTACCGGATACCTGTCCGCCTTTCTCCCTTCGGGAAGCGTGGCGCTT
TCTCATAGCTCACGCTGTAGGTATCTCAGTTCGGTGTAGGTCGTTCGCTCCAAGCTGGGCTGTGTGCACG
AACCCCCCGTTCAGCCCGACCGCTGCGCCTTATCCGGTAACTATCGTCTTGAGTCCAACCCGGTAAGACA
CGACTTATCGCCACTGGCAGCAGCCACTGGTAACAGGATTAGCAGAGCGAGGTATGTAGGCGGTGCTACA
GAGTTCTTGAAGTGGTGGCCTAACTACGGCTACACTAGAAGAACAGTATTTGGTATCTGCGCTCTGCTGA
AGCCAGTTACCTTCGGAAAAAGAGTTGGTAGCTCTTGATCCGGCAAACAAACCACCGCTGGTAGCGGTGG
TTTTTTTGTTTGCAAGCAGCAGATTACGCGCAGAAAAAAAGGATCTCAAGAAGATCCTTTGATCTTTTCT
ACGGGGTCTGACGCTCAGTGGAACGAAAACTCACGTTAAGGGATTTTGGTCATGAGATTATCAAAAAGGA
TCTTCACCTAGATCCTTTTAAATTAAAAATGAAGTTTTAAATCAATCTAAAGTATATATGAGTAAACTTG
GTCTGACAGTTACCAATGCTTAATCAGTGAGGCACCTATCTCAGCGATCTGTCTATTTCGTTCATCCATA
GTTGCCTGACTCCCCGTCGTGTAGATAACTACGATACGGGAGGGCTTACCATCTGGCCCCAGTGCTGCAA
TGATACCGCGAGACCCACGCTCACCGGCTCCAGATTTATCAGCAATAAACCAGCCAGCCGGAAGGGCCGA
GCGCAGAAGTGGTCCTGCAACTTTATCCGCCTCCATCCAGTCTATTAATTGTTGCCGGGAAGCTAGAGTA
AGTAGTTCGCCAGTTAATAGTTTGCGCAACGTTGTTGCCATTGCTACAGGCATCGTGGTGTCACGCTCGT
CGTTTGGTATGGCTTCATTCAGCTCCGGTTCCCAACGATCAAGGCGAGTTACATGATCCCCCATGTTGTG
CAAAAAAGCGGTTAGCTCCTTCGGTCCTCCGATCGTTGTCAGAAGTAAGTTGGCCGCAGTGTTATCACTC
ATGGTTATGGCAGCACTGCATAATTCTCTTACTGTCATGCCATCCGTAAGATGCTTTTCTGTGACTGGTG
AGTACTCAACCAAGTCATTCTGAGAATAGTGTATGCGGCGACCGAGTTGCTCTTGCCCGGCGTCAATACG
GGATAATACCGCGCCACATAGCAGAACTTTAAAAGTGCTCATCATTGGAAAACGTTCTTCGGGGCGAAAA
CTCTCAAGGATCTTACCGCTGTTGAGATCCAGTTCGATGTAACCCACTCGTGCACCCAACTGATCTTCAG
CATCTTTTACTTTCACCAGCGTTTCTGGGTGAGCAAAAACAGGAAGGCAAAATGCCGCAAAAAAGGGAAT
AAGGGCGACACGGAAATGTTGAATACTCATACTCTTCCTTTTTCAATATTATTGAAGCATTTATCAGGGT
TATTGTCTCATGAGCGGATACATATTTGAATGTATTTAGAAAAATAAACAAATAGGGGTTCCGCGCACAT
TTCCCCGAAAAGTGCCACCTGGGTCCTTTTCATCACGTGCTATAAAAATAATTATAATTTAAATTTTTTA
ATATAAATATATAAATTAAAAATAGAAAGTAAAAAAAGAAATTAAAGAAAAAATAGTTTTTGTTTTCCGA
AGATGTAAAAGACTCTAGGGGGATCGCCAACAAATACTACCTTTTATCTTGCTCTTCCTGCTCTCAGGTA
TTAATGCCGAATTGTTTCATCTTGTCTGTGTAGAAGACCACACACGAAAATCCTGTGATTTTACATTTTA
CTTATCGTTAATCGAATGTATATCTATTTAATCTGCTTTTCTTGTCTAATAAATATATATGTAAAGTACG
CTTTTTGTTGAAATTTTTTAAACCTTTGTTTATTTTTTTTTCTTCATTCCGTAACTCTTCTACCTTCTTT
ATTTACTTTCTAAAATCCAAATACAAAACATAAAAATAAATAAACACAGAGTAAATTCCCAAATTATTCC
ATCATTAAAAGATACGAGGCGCGTGTAAGTTACAGGCAAGCGATCCGTCTAAGAAACCATTATTATCATG
ACATTAACCTATAAAAATAGGCGTATCACGAGGCCCTTTCGTC
